>Addgene plasmid #142204 | TFORF0766 | addgene full sequence | sequence record 454950 | Addgene NGS Result
TTAATGTAGTCTTATGCAATACTCTTGTAGTCTTGCAACATGGTAACGATGAGTTAGCAACATGCCTTAC
AAGGAGAGAAAAAGCACCGTGCATGCCGATTGGTGGAAGTAAGGTGGTACGATCGTGCCTTATTAGGAAG
GCAACAGACGGGTCTGACATGGATTGGACGAACCACTGAATTGCCGCATTGCAGAGATATTGTATTTAAG
TGCCTAGCTCGATACATAAACGGGTCTCTCTGGTTAGACCAGATCTGAGCCTGGGAGCTCTCTGGCTAAC
TAGGGAACCCACTGCTTAAGCCTCAATAAAGCTTGCCTTGAGTGCTTCAAGTAGTGTGTGCCCGTCTGTT
GTGTGACTCTGGTAACTAGAGATCCCTCAGACCCTTTTAGTCAGTGTGGAAAATCTCTAGCAGTGGCGCC
CGAACAGGGACTTGAAAGCGAAAGGGAAACCAGAGGAGCTCTCTCGACGCAGGACTCGGCTTGCTGAAGC
GCGCACGGCAAGAGGCGAGGGGCGGCGACTGGTGAGTACGCCAAAAATTTTGACTAGCGGAGGCTAGAAG
GAGAGAGATGGGTGCGAGAGCGTCAGTATTAAGCGGGGGAGAATTAGATCGCGATGGGAAAAAATTCGGT
TAAGGCCAGGGGGAAAGAAAAAATATAAATTAAAACATATAGTATGGGCAAGCAGGGAGCTAGAACGATT
CGCAGTTAATCCTGGCCTGTTAGAAACATCAGAAGGCTGTAGACAAATACTGGGACAGCTACAACCATCC
CTTCAGACAGGATCAGAAGAACTTAGATCATTATATAATACAGTAGCAACCCTCTATTGTGTGCATCAAA
GGATAGAGATAAAAGACACCAAGGAAGCTTTAGACAAGATAGAGGAAGAGCAAAACAAAAGTAAGACCAC
CGCACAGCAAGCGGCCGCTGATCTTCAGACCTGGAGGAGGAGATATGAGGGACAATTGGAGAAGTGAATT
ATATAAATATAAAGTAGTAAAAATTGAACCATTAGGAGTAGCACCCACCAAGGCAAAGAGAAGAGTGGTG
CAGAGAGAAAAAAGAGCAGTGGGAATAGGAGCTTTGTTCCTTGGGTTCTTGGGAGCAGCAGGAAGCACTA
TGGGCGCAGCGTCAATGACGCTGACGGTACAGGCCAGACAATTATTGTCTGGTATAGTGCAGCAGCAGAA
CAATTTGCTGAGGGCTATTGAGGCGCAACAGCATCTGTTGCAACTCACAGTCTGGGGCATCAAGCAGCTC
CAGGCAAGAATCCTGGCTGTGGAAAGATACCTAAAGGATCAACAGCTCCTGGGGATTTGGGGTTGCTCTG
GAAAACTCATTTGCACCACTGCTGTGCCTTGGAATGCTAGTTGGAGTAATAAATCTCTGGAACAGATTTG
GAATCACACGACCTGGATGGAGTGGGACAGAGAAATTAACAATTACACAAGCTTAATACACTCCTTAATT
GAAGAATCGCAAAACCAGCAAGAAAAGAATGAACAAGAATTATTGGAATTAGATAAATGGGCAAGTTTGT
GGAATTGGTTTAACATAACAAATTGGCTGTGGTATATAAAATTATTCATAATGATAGTAGGAGGCTTGGT
AGGTTTAAGAATAGTTTTTGCTGTACTTTCTATAGTGAATAGAGTTAGGCAGGGATATTCACCATTATCG
TTTCAGACCCACCTCCCAACCCCGAGGGGACCCATGCATTGCATCTCAATTAGTCAGCAACCAGGTGTGG
AAAGTCCCCAGGCTCCCCAGCAGGCAGAAGTATGCAAAGCATGCGTCTCAATTAGTCAGCAACCATAGTC
CCGCCCCTAACTCCGCCCATCCCGCCCCTAACTCCGCCCAGTTCCGCCCATTCTCCGCCCCATGGCTGAC
TAATTTTTTTTATTTATGCAGAGGCCGAGGCCGCCTCGGCCTCTGAGCTATTCCAGAAGTAGTGAGGAGG
CTTTTTTGGAGGCCTAGGCTTTTGCAAAAAGCTTTCTAGAGGTACCACCGGAGCTTACCATGACCGAGTA
CAAGCCCACGGTGCGCCTCGCCACCCGCGACGACGTCCCCAGGGCCGTACGCACCCTCGCCGCCGCGTTC
GCCGACTACCCCGCCACGCGCCACACCGTCGATCCGGACCGCCACATCGAGCGGGTCACCGAGCTGCAAG
AACTCTTCCTCACGCGCGTCGGGCTCGACATCGGCAAGGTGTGGGTCGCGGACGACGGCGCCGCCGTGGC
GGTCTGGACCACGCCGGAGAGCGTCGAAGCGGGGGCGGTGTTCGCCGAGATCGGCCCGCGCATGGCCGAG
TTGAGCGGTTCCCGGCTGGCCGCGCAGCAACAGATGGAAGGCCTCCTGGCGCCGCACCGGCCCAAGGAGC
CCGCGTGGTTCCTGGCCACCGTCGGCGTCTCGCCCGACCACCAGGGCAAGGGTCTGGGCAGCGCCGTCGT
GCTCCCCGGAGTGGAGGCGGCCGAGCGCGCCGGGGTGCCCGCCTTCCTGGAGACCTCCGCGCCCCGCAAC
CTCCCCTTCTACGAGCGGCTCGGCTTCACCGTCACCGCCGACGTCGAGGTGCCCGAAGGACCGCGCACCT
GGTGCATGACCCGCAAGCCCGGTGCCAGTTAACGAATTCTAGATCTTGAGACAAATGGCAGTATTCATCC
ACAATTTTAAAAGAAAAGGGGGGATTGGGGGGTACAGTGCAGGGGAAAGAATAGTAGACATAATAGCAAC
AGACATACAAACTAAAGAATTACAAAAACAAATTACAAAAATTCAAAATTTTCGGGTTTATTACAGGGAC
AGCAGAGATCCACTTTGGCGCCGGCTCGAGGCCTGCAGGTGCAAAGATGGATAAAGTTTTAAACAGAGAG
GAATCTTTGCAGCTAATGGACCTTCTAGGTCTTGAAAGGAGTGGGAATTGGCTCCGGTGCCCGTCAGTGG
GCAGAGCGCACATCGCCCACAGTCCCCGAGAAGTTGGGGGGAGGGGTCGGCAATTGAACCGGTGCCTAGA
GAAGGTGGCGCGGGGTAAACTGGGAAAGTGATGTCGTGTACTGGCTCCGCCTTTTTCCCGAGGGTGGGGG
AGAACCGTATATAAGTGCAGTAGTCGCCGTGAACGTTCTTTTTCGCAACGGGTTTGCCGCCAGAACACAG
GTAAGTGCCGTGTGTGGTTCCCGCGGGCCTGGCCTCTTTACGGGTTATGGCCCTTGCGTGCCTTGAATTA
CTTCCACCTGGCTGCAGTACGTGATTCTTGATCCCGAGCTTCGGGTTGGAAGTGGGTGGGAGAGTTCGAG
GCCTTGCGCTTAAGGAGCCCCTTCGCCTCGTGCTTGAGTTGAGGCCTGGCCTGGGCGCTGGGGCCGCCGC
GTGCGAATCTGGTGGCACCTTCGCGCCTGTCTCGCTGCTTTCGATAAGTCTCTAGCCATTTAAAATTTTT
GATGACCTGCTGCGACGCTTTTTTTCTGGCAAGATAGTCTTGTAAATGCGGGCCAAGATCTGCACACTGG
TATTTCGGTTTTTGGGGCCGCGGGCGGCGACGGGGCCCGTGCGTCCCAGCGCACATGTTCGGCGAGGCGG
GGCCTGCGAGCGCGGCCACCGAGAATCGGACGGGGGTAGTCTCAAGCTGGCCGGCCTGCTCTGGTGCCTG
GCCTCGCGCCGCCGTGTATCGCCCCGCCCTGGGCGGCAAGGCTGGCCCGGTCGGCACCAGTTGCGTGAGC
GGAAAGATGGCCGCTTCCCGGCCCTGCTGCAGGGAGCTCAAAATGGAGGACGCGGCGCTCGGGAGAGCGG
GCGGGTGAGTCACCCACACAAAGGAAAAGGGCCTTTCCGTCCTCAGCCGTCGCTTCATGTGACTCCACGG
AGTACCGGGCGCCGTCCAGGCACCTCGATTAGTTCTCGAGCTTTTGGAGTACGTCGTCTTTAGGTTGGGG
GGAGGGGTTTTATGCGATGGAGTTTCCCCACACTGAGTGGGTGGAGACTGAAGTTAGGCCAGCTTGGCAC
TTGATGTAATTCTCCTTGGAATTTGCCCTTTTTGAGTTTGGATCTTGGTTCATTCTCAAGCCTCAGACAG
TGGTTCAAAGTTTTTTTCTTCCATTTCAGGTGTCGTGAGGCTAGCACCGCCACCATGGCGGCGGCCGCGC
TAAGGTTCCCCGTTCAGGGCACAGTGACTTTTGAAGACGTGGCTGTGAAATTTACCCAGGAGGAATGGAA
TCTCCTTAGTGAGGCTCAGAGATGCCTGTACCGTGATGTGACGCTGGAGAACCTGGCACTTATGTCCTCC
CTGGGTTGTTGGTGTGGAGTGGAAGATGAGGCGGCACCTTCTAAGCAGAGTATTTATATACAAAGAGAGA
CTCAGGTCAGGACTCCTATGGCAGGTGTGTCTCCCAAGAAGGCCCACCCCTGTGAGATGTGTGGCCCGAT
CTTGGGAGACATTTTGCATGTGGCAGATCATCAGGGAACACATCACAAGCAGAAACTGCACAGGTGTGAG
GCCTGGGGGAATAAATTGTATGACAGTGGAAACTTTCATCAGCACCAGAATGAGCACATTGGAGAGAAAC
CCTACAGAGGGAGTGTTGAGGAGGCGTTGTTTGCGAAGAGGTGTAAGTTGCATGTGTCAGGGGAGTCATC
TGTCTTCAGTGAGAGTGGGAAAGACTTTTTGCTCAGGTCAGGATTACTCCAGCAAGAGGCCACTCACACT
GGGAAGTCAAACAGCAAAACTGAGTGTGTGTCTCTGTTTCATGGGGGAAAAAGCCATTACAGCTGTGGAG
GATGCATGAAACATTTTAGCACCAAAGATATACTCAGTCAGCACGAGAGACTGCTCCCTACAGAAGAACC
TTCTGTGTGGTGTGAATGTGGGAAATCCTCTAGCAAATATGACAGCTTCAGTAATCATCAAGGAGTTCAC
ACTAGAGAAAAACCTTATACGTGTGGGATATGTGGGAAATTATTTAACAGTAAGTCCCACCTCCTTGTAC
ACCAGAGAATTCACACTGGAGAGAAGCCATATGAGTGTGAGGTTTGTCAGAAATTTTTTAGGCACAAGTA
CCACCTCATTGCACACCAGAGAGTTCACACTGGAGAAAGGCCATATGAATGCAGTGATTGTGGGAAGTCA
TTTACCCACAGCTCTACATTCCGTGTTCATAAGAGAGTTCACACTGGTCAGAAGCCTTATGAGTGCAGTG
AATGTGGGAAATCTTTTGCCGAAAGCTCCAGTCTCACTAAACACAGGAGAGTTCACACTGGAGAAAAGCC
TTACGGGTGCAGTGAATGTGAAAAAAAATTTAGGCAAATCTCTTCACTTCGTCATCATCAGAGAGTTCAC
AAAAGAAAGGGCTTATAGTAATGAACTAGTCCGTAACTTGAAAGTATTTCGATTTCTTGGCTTTATATAT
CTTGTGGAAAGGACGACACCCATCCAACGATTTGCGTATGACGCGTTAAGTCGACAATCAACCTCTGGAT
TACAAAATTTGTGAAAGATTGACTGGTATTCTTAACTATGTTGCTCCTTTTACGCTATGTGGATACGCTG
CTTTAATGCCTTTGTATCATGCTATTGCTTCCCGTATGGCTTTCATTTTCTCCTCCTTGTATAAATCCTG
GTTGCTGTCTCTTTATGAGGAGTTGTGGCCCGTTGTCAGGCAACGTGGCGTGGTGTGCACTGTGTTTGCT
GACGCAACCCCCACTGGTTGGGGCATTGCCACCACCTGTCAGCTCCTTTCCGGGACTTTCGCTTTCCCCC
TCCCTATTGCCACGGCGGAACTCATCGCCGCCTGCCTTGCCCGCTGCTGGACAGGGGCTCGGCTGTTGGG
CACTGACAATTCCGTGGTGTTGTCGGGGAAATCATCGTCCTTTCCTTGGCTGCTCGCCTGTGTTGCCACC
TGGATTCTGCGCGGGACGTCCTTCTGCTACGTCCCTTCGGCCCTCAATCCAGCGGACCTTCCTTCCCGCG
GCCTGCTGCCGGCTCTGCGGCCTCTTCCGCGTCTTCGCCTTCGCCCTCAGACGAGTCGGATCTCCCTTTG
GGCCGCCTCCCCGCGTCGACTTTAAGACCAATGACTTACAAGGCAGCTGTAGATCTTAGCCACTTTTTAA
AAGAAAAGGGGGGACTGGAAGGGCTAATTCACTCCCAACGAAGACAAGATCTGCTTTTTGCTTGTACTGG
GTCTCTCTGGTTAGACCAGATCTGAGCCTGGGAGCTCTCTGGCTAACTAGGGAACCCACTGCTTAAGCCT
CAATAAAGCTTGCCTTGAGTGCTTCAAGTAGTGTGTGCCCGTCTGTTGTGTGACTCTGGTAACTAGAGAT
CCCTCAGACCCTTTTAGTCAGTGTGGAAAATCTCTAGCAGTACGTATAGTAGTTCATGTCATCTTATTAT
TCAGTATTTATAACTTGCAAAGAAATGAATATCAGAGAGTGAGAGGAACTTGTTTATTGCAGCTTATAAT
GGTTACAAATAAAGCAATAGCATCACAAATTTCACAAATAAAGCATTTTTTTCACTGCATTCTAGTTGTG
GTTTGTCCAAACTCATCAATGTATCTTATCATGTCTGGCTCTAGCTATCCCGCCCCTAACTCCGCCCATC
CCGCCCCTAACTCCGCCCAGTTCCGCCCATTCTCCGCCCCATGGCTGACTAATTTTTTTTATTTATGCAG
AGGCCGAGGCCGCCTCGGCCTCTGAGCTATTCCAGAAGTAGTGAGGAGGCTTTTTTGGAGGCCTAGGGAC
GTACCCAATTCGCCCTATAGTGAGTCGTATTACGCGCGCTCACTGGCCGTCGTTTTACAACGTCGTGACT
GGGAAAACCCTGGCGTTACCCAACTTAATCGCCTTGCAGCACATCCCCCTTTCGCCAGCTGGCGTAATAG
CGAAGAGGCCCGCACCGATCGCCCTTCCCAACAGTTGCGCAGCCTGAATGGCGAATGGG
[124 nt withheld, positions 6920-7043]
C
[91 nt withheld, positions 7045-7135]
A
[49 nt withheld, positions 7137-7185]
CCTTTGACGTTGGAGTCCACGTTCTTT
[37 nt withheld, positions 7213-7249]
ACCCTATCTCGGTCTATTCTTTTGATTTATAAGGGATTTTGCCGATTTCGGCCTATTGGTTAAAAAATGA
GCTGATTTAACAAAAATTTAACGCGAATTTTAACAAAATATTAACGCTTACAATTTAGGTGGCACTTTTC
GGGGAAATGTGCGCGGAACCCCTATTTGTTTATTTTTCTAAATACATTCAAATATGTATCCGCTCATGAG
ACAATAACCCTGATAAATGCTTCAATAATATTGAAAAAGGAAGAGTATGAGTATTCAACATTTCCGTGTC
GCCCTTATTCCCTTTTTTGCGGCATTTTGCCTTCCTGTTTTTGCTCACCCAGAAACGCTGGTGAAAGTAA
AAGATGCTGAAGATCAGTTGGGTGCACGAGTGGGTTACATCGAACTGGATCTCAACAGCGGTAAGATCCT
TGAGAGTTTTCGCCCCGAAGAACGTTTTCCAATGATGAGCACTTTTAAAGTTCTGCTATGTGGCGCGGTA
TTATCCCGTATTGACGCCGGGCAAGAGCAACTCGGTCGCCGCATACACTATTCTCAGAATGACTTGGTTG
AGTACTCACCAGTCACAGAAAAGCATCTTACGGATGGCATGACAGTAAGAGAATTATGCAGTGCTGCCAT
AACCATGAGTGATAACACTGCGGCCAACTTACTTCTGACAACGATCGGAGGACCGAAGGAGCTAACCGCT
TTTTTGCACAACATGGGGGATCATGTAACTCGCCTTGATCGTTGGGAACCGGAGCTGAATGAAGCCATAC
CAAACGACGAGCGTGACACCACGATGCCTGTAGCAATGGCAACAACGTTGCGCAAACTATTAACTGGCGA
ACTACTTACTCTAGCTTCCCGGCAACAATTAATAGACTGGATGGAGGCGGATAAAGTTGCAGGACCACTT
CTGCGCTCGGCCCTTCCGGCTGGCTGGTTTATTGCTGATAAATCTGGAGCCGGTGAGCGTGGGTCTCGCG
GTATCATTGCAGCACTGGGGCCAGATGGTAAGCCCTCCCGTATCGTAGTTATCTACACGACGGGGAGTCA
GGCAACTATGGATGAACGAAATAGACAGATCGCTGAGATAGGTGCCTCACTGATTAAGCATTGGTAACTG
TCAGACCAAGTTTACTCATATATACTTTAGATTGATTTAAAACTTCATTTTTAATTTAAAAGGATCTAGG
TGAAGATCCTTTTTGATAATCTCATGACCAAAATCCCTTAACGTGAGTTTTCGTTCCACTGAGCGTCAGA
CCCCGTAGAAAAGATCAAAGGATCTTCTTGAGATCCTTTTTTTCTGCGCGTAATCTGCTGCTTGCAAACA
AAAAAACCACCGCTACCAGCGGTGGTTTGTTTGCCGGATCAAGAGCTACCAACTCTTTTTCCGAAGGTAA
CTGGCTTCAGCAGAGCGCAGATACCAAATACTGTTCTTCTAGTGTAGCCGTAGTTAGGCCACCACTTCAA
GAACTCTGTAGCACCGCCTACATACCTCGCTCTGCTAATCCTGTTACCAGTGGCTGCTGCCAGTGGCGAT
AAGTCGTGTCTTACCGGGTTGGACTCAAGACGATAGTTACCGGATAAGGCGCAGCGGTCGGGCTGAACGG
GGGGTTCGTGCACACAGCCCAGCTTGGAGCGAACGACCTACACCGAACTGAGATACCTACAGCGTGAGCT
ATGAGAAAGCGCCACGCTTCCCGAAGGGAGAAAGGCGGACAGGTATCCGGTAAGCGGCAGGGTCGGAACA
GGAGAGCGCACGAGGGAGCTTCCAGGGGGAAACGCCTGGTATCTTTATAGTCCTGTCGGGTTTCGCCACC
TCTGACTTGAGCGTCGATTTTTGTGATGCTCGTCAGGGGGGCGGAGCCTATGGAAAAACGCCAGCAACGC
GGCCTTTTTACGGTTCCTGGCCTTTTGCTGGCCTTTTGCTCACATGTTCTTTCCTGCGTTATCCCCTGAT
TCTGTGGATAACCGTATTACCGCCTTTGAGTGAGCTGATACCGCTCGCCGCAGCCGAACGACCGAGCGCA
GCGAGTCAGTGAGCGAGGAAGCGGAAGAGCGCCCAATACGCAAACCGCCTCTCCCCGCGCGTTGGCCGAT
TCATTAATGCAGCTGGCACGACAGGTTTCCCGACTGGAAAGCGGGCAGTGAGCGCAACGCAATTAATGTG
AGTTAGCTCACTCATTAGGCACCCCAGGCTTTACACTTTATGCTTCCGGCTCGTATGTTGTGTGGAATTG
TGAGCGGATAACAATTTCACACAGGAAACAGCTATGACCATGATTACGCCAAGCGCGCAATTAACCCTCA
CTAAAGGGAACAAAAGCTGGAGCTGCAAGC
Features (pLannotate 1.2.2; 31 found; start..end, strand, type, name):
      5..231     +  promoter       RSV promoter: Rous sarcoma virus enhancer/promoter
    232..412     +  LTR            5' LTR (truncated): truncated 5' long terminal repeat (LTR) from HIV-1
    459..584     +  misc_feature   HIV-1 Ψ: packaging signal of human immunodeficiency virus type 1
    568..931     +  CDS            HIV-1 gag (fragment): gag protein from human immunodeficiency virus 1; gag
   1077..1310    +  misc_feature   RRE: The Rev response element (RRE) of HIV-1 allows for Rev-dependent mRNA export from the nucleus to the cytoplasm.
   1687..1713    +  CDS            Rev (fragment): human immunodeficiency virus 1 (HIV-1) Rev protein; rev; enhances nuclear export of unspliced and incompletely spliced viral mRNAs
   1720..1743    +  promoter       SV40 promoter (fragment): SV40 early promoter
   1744..1815    +  promoter       SV40 promoter (fragment): SV40 enhancer and early promoter
   1839..1974    +  rep_origin     SV40 ori: SV40 origin of replication
   2020..2616    +  CDS            PuroR (fragment): puromycin N-acetyltransferase; pac from Streptomyces; confers resistance to puromycin
   2665..2782    +  misc_feature   cPPT/CTS: central polypurine tract and central termination sequence of HIV-1
   2847..2913    +  CDS            small t antigen (fragment): SV40 (simian virus 40) small t antigen
   2920..4098    +  promoter       EF-1α promoter: strong constitutive promoter for human elongation factor EF-1α
   4115..4876    +  CDS            ZNF552 (fragment): ZN552_HUMAN - Experimental evidence at protein level: Swiss-Prot protein existence level 1. May be involved in transcriptional regulation. From Homo sapiens (Human).
   5351..5404    +  promoter       U6 promoter (fragment): RNA polymerase III promoter for human U6 snRNA
   5446..6034    +  misc_feature   WPRE: woodchuck hepatitis virus posttranscriptional regulatory element
   6085..6104    +  misc_feature   cPPT/CTS (fragment): central polypurine tract and central termination sequence of HIV-1
   6106..6339    +  LTR            3' LTR (ΔU3): self-inactivating 3' long terminal repeat (LTR) from HIV-1
   6417..6538    +  polyA_signal   SV40 poly(A) signal: SV40 polyadenylation signal
   6578..6713    +  rep_origin     SV40 ori: SV40 origin of replication
   6734..6752    -  promoter       T7 promoter: promoter for bacteriophage T7 RNA polymerase
   6760..6915    +  CDS            lacZα (fragment): LacZα fragment of β-galactosidase; lacZ fragment
   6920..7348    +  rep_origin     f1 ori (sequence partly withheld): f1 bacteriophage origin of replication; arrow indicates direction of (+) strand synthesis
   7401..7505    +  promoter       AmpR promoter: bla
   7506..8366    +  CDS            AmpR: β-lactamase; bla; confers resistance to ampicillin, carbenicillin, and related antibiotics
   8537..9125    +  rep_origin     ori: high-copy-number ColE1/pMB1/pBR322/pUC origin of replication
   9308..9400    +  CDS            lacI (fragment): lac repressor; lacI; The lac repressor binds to the lac operator to inhibit transcription in E. coli. This inhibition can be relieved by adding lactose or isopropyl-β-D-thiogalactopyranoside (IPTG).
   9413..9434    +  protein_bind   CAP binding site: CAP binding activates transcription in the presence of cAMP. E. coli catabolite activator protein
   9449..9479    +  promoter       lac promoter: promoter for the E. coli lac operon
   9487..9503    +  protein_bind   lac operator: The lac repressor binds to the lac operator to inhibit transcription in E. coli. This inhibition can be relieved by adding lactose or isopropyl-β-D-thiogalactopyranoside (IPTG). lac repressor encoded by lacI
   9548..9566    +  promoter       T3 promoter: promoter for bacteriophage T3 RNA polymerase
