[The description below was written by a language model from this plasmid's Addgene catalogue record and pLannotate feature annotations shown in this document.]
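Description:
TFORF0766 is a third-generation-style, self-inactivating lentiviral expression plasmid built on the pLX_TRC317 backbone. It carries the human zinc-finger gene ZNF552 as one member of a barcoded transcription factor ORF collection. In bacteria it is maintained through a high-copy ColE1/pUC-type origin and selected with ampicillin via the β-lactamase gene. An f1 origin and remnants of a lac/lacZα cloning region flanked by T3 and T7 promoters are also present in the backbone. The depositor notes that the plasmid can recombine, as is common for LTR-containing vectors.

The viral genome is transcribed from an RSV promoter fused to a truncated HIV-1 5' LTR. This is followed by the Ψ packaging signal with a partial gag sequence and the Rev response element, and the genome ends in a ΔU3 3' LTR with a downstream SV40 polyadenylation signal. Two cassettes lie between the LTRs. An SV40 early promoter/origin region precedes the puromycin N-acetyltransferase gene, which allows selection of transduced mammalian cells. After a central polypurine tract, the EF-1α promoter drives constitutive expression of the ZNF552 ORF, with a WPRE downstream to enhance transcript stability and expression. The automated annotation matches only part of the recorded 1,325 bp insert to ZNF552. It does not mark the unique 24-bp barcode described in the catalogue entry, so the barcode's exact position is not stated in the record. A short U6 promoter fragment is annotated between the ORF and the WPRE.

The construct is intended for overexpressing ZNF552 in mammalian cells by lentiviral transduction. It is particularly suited to pooled screens, in which the barcode identifies which transcription factor each cell received.
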