Addgene plasmid #142204: TFORF0766
Purpose: Lentiviral vector for overexpressing transcription factor ORFs with unique 24-bp barcodes. Barcodes facilitate identification of transcription factors in pooled screens.
Depositing lab: Feng Zhang. Depositing organization: Broad Institute. Publication: A transcription factor atlas of directed differentiation. Joung J, Ma S, Tay T, Geiger-Schuller KR, Kirchgatterer PC, Verdine VK, Guo B, Arias-Garcia MA, Allen WE, Singh A, Kuksenko O, Abudayyeh OO, Gootenberg JS, Fu Z, Macrae RK, Buenrostro JD, Regev A, Zhang F. Cell. 2023 Jan 5;186(1):209-229.e26. doi: 10.1016/j.cell.2022.11.026. PubMed 36608654.
Backbone
  Vector backbone: pLX_TRC317
  Backbone manufacturer: Broad Institute Genetic Perturbation Platform
  Backbone size w/o insert (bp): 8264
  Vector type: Mammalian Expression, Lentiviral
  Selectable markers: Puromycin
Growth in bacteria
  Bacterial resistance: Ampicillin, 100 μg/mL
  Growth temperature: 30°C
  Growth strain: NEB Stable
  Copy number: High Copy
Gene/Insert
  Gene/Insert name: ZNF552
  Species: H. sapiens (human)
  Insert size (bp): 1325
  Entrez Gene: ZNF552
  Promoter: EF1a
  Cloning method: Unknown
  Sequencing primers: 5′ GGGTGGAGACTGAAGTTAGGCCAG; 3′ CACATAGCGTAAAAGGAGCAACATAG
Terms and licenses: Academic/Nonprofit Terms; Industry Terms: Not Available to Industry
Depositor comments: NM_024762,ENST00000391701 . The transcription factor ORF portion of this plasmid was synthesized by Genewiz. Please test multiple small colonies in case of plasmid recombination. To make this collection available in a timely manner, a portion of this collection was not fully sequenced by Addgene. If an Addgene verified full plasmid sequence is not available, please contact us prior to placing an order to request the full sequence.
How to cite: TFORF0766 was a gift from Feng Zhang (Addgene plasmid # 142204 ; http://n2t.net/addgene:142204 ; RRID:Addgene_142204)
