>Addgene plasmid #142204 | TFORF0766 | depositor partial sequence | sequence record 278750 | Insert
ACCGCCACCATGGCGGCGGCCGCGCTAAGGTTCCCCGTTCAGGGCACAGTGACTTTTGAAGACGTGGCTG
TGAAATTTACCCAGGAGGAATGGAATCTCCTTAGTGAGGCTCAGAGATGCCTGTACCGTGATGTGACGCT
GGAGAACCTGGCACTTATGTCCTCCCTGGGTTGTTGGTGTGGAGTGGAAGATGAGGCGGCACCTTCTAAG
CAGAGTATTTATATACAAAGAGAGACTCAGGTCAGGACTCCTATGGCAGGTGTGTCTCCCAAGAAGGCCC
ACCCCTGTGAGATGTGTGGCCCGATCTTGGGAGACATTTTGCATGTGGCAGATCATCAGGGAACACATCA
CAAGCAGAAACTGCACAGGTGTGAGGCCTGGGGGAATAAATTGTATGACAGTGGAAACTTTCATCAGCAC
CAGAATGAGCACATTGGAGAGAAACCCTACAGAGGGAGTGTTGAGGAGGCGTTGTTTGCGAAGAGGTGTA
AGTTGCATGTGTCAGGGGAGTCATCTGTCTTCAGTGAGAGTGGGAAAGACTTTTTGCTCAGGTCAGGATT
ACTCCAGCAAGAGGCCACTCACACTGGGAAGTCAAACAGCAAAACTGAGTGTGTGTCTCTGTTTCATGGG
GGAAAAAGCCATTACAGCTGTGGAGGATGCATGAAACATTTTAGCACCAAAGATATACTCAGTCAGCACG
AGAGACTGCTCCCTACAGAAGAACCTTCTGTGTGGTGTGAATGTGGGAAATCCTCTAGCAAATATGACAG
CTTCAGTAATCATCAAGGAGTTCACACTAGAGAAAAACCTTATACGTGTGGGATATGTGGGAAATTATTT
AACAGTAAGTCCCACCTCCTTGTACACCAGAGAATTCACACTGGAGAGAAGCCATATGAGTGTGAGGTTT
GTCAGAAATTTTTTAGGCACAAGTACCACCTCATTGCACACCAGAGAGTTCACACTGGAGAAAGGCCATA
TGAATGCAGTGATTGTGGGAAGTCATTTACCCACAGCTCTACATTCCGTGTTCATAAGAGAGTTCACACT
GGTCAGAAGCCTTATGAGTGCAGTGAATGTGGGAAATCTTTTGCCGAAAGCTCCAGTCTCACTAAACACA
GGAGAGTTCACACTGGAGAAAAGCCTTACGGGTGCAGTGAATGTGAAAAAAAATTTAGGCAAATCTCTTC
ACTTCGTCATCATCAGAGAGTTCACAAAAGAAAGGGCTTATAGTAATGAACTAGTCCGTAACTTGAAAGT
ATTTCGATTTCTTGGCTTTATATATCTTGTGGAAAGGACGACACCCATCCAACGATTTGCGTATG
