>Addgene plasmid #142204 | TFORF0766 | depositor partial sequence | sequence record 278751 | Barcode
CACCCATCCAACGATTTGCGTATG
